Addgene plasmid #133581: pUC19_TTE1564_UUCG-loop
Purpose: T7-transcription template for a P2-deletion mutation of the Tte preQ1- riboswitch
Depositing lab: Nils Walter. Depositing organization: University of Michigan. Publication: Protein unties the pseudoknot: S1-mediated unfolding of RNA higher order structure. Lund PE, Chatterjee S, Daher M, Walter NG. Nucleic Acids Res. 2019 Dec 13. pii: 5674991. doi: 10.1093/nar/gkz1166. PubMed 31832686.
Backbone
  Vector backbone: pUC19
  Backbone size w/o insert (bp): 2700
  Total vector size (bp): 3710
  Vector type: Unspecified
Growth in bacteria
  Bacterial resistance: Ampicillin, 100 μg/mL
  Growth temperature: 37°C
  Growth strain: DH5alpha
  Copy number: Unknown
Gene/Insert
  Gene/Insert name: P2-deletion mutant of Tte preQ1-riboswitch
  Species: Thermoanaerobacter tengcongensis MB4
  Insert size (bp): 1030
  Mutation: replacement of riboswitch nucleotides U6 through C15 with UUCG tetraloop
  GenBank ID: 995666 995665
  Promoter: T7
  Cloning method: Restriction Enzyme; 5′ cloning site BamHI (not destroyed); 3′ cloning site HindIII (unknown if destroyed)
  Sequencing primers: 5′ M13 Fwd; 3′ tgtggaattgtgagcgga
Terms and licenses: Academic/Nonprofit Terms; Industry Terms: Not Available to Industry
Depositor comments: Site-directed mutagenesis of the pUC19_TTE1564 plasmid (Addgene ID 61000), which carries the wild-type pseudoknot sequence, was performed to generate this P2-deletion mutant; the mutagenesis primer used was 5’-AAC AAA ATG CTC ACC TGG GTT CGC CCA GTT AAC AAA ACA AGG-3’.
How to cite: pUC19_TTE1564_UUCG-loop was a gift from Nils Walter (Addgene plasmid # 133581 ; http://n2t.net/addgene:133581 ; RRID:Addgene_133581)
