[The description below was written by a language model from this plasmid's Addgene catalogue record and pLannotate feature annotations shown in this document.]
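Description:
pUC19_TTE1564_UUCG-loop is a pUC19-based bacterial cloning plasmid of about 3.7 kb that serves as a DNA template for in vitro transcription by T7 RNA polymerase. It is propagated in E. coli through the high-copy ColE1/pUC-type origin and selected with ampicillin via the β-lactamase (AmpR) gene and its native promoter. Other annotated backbone elements are ordinary pUC19 remnants: the lac promoter, lac operator and CAP binding site, a lacZα fragment interrupted by the insert, part of the multiple cloning site, and short lacI, rop and bom fragments that have no designed function here.

The roughly 1 kb insert, cloned between BamHI and HindIII, comes from Thermoanaerobacter tengcongensis MB4 and sits directly downstream of a T7 promoter. It carries a mutant form of the preQ1 riboswitch together with downstream native sequence. The feature table identifies a queF coding region there, encoding the NADPH-dependent reductase that converts preQ0 to preQ1. The riboswitch itself is not separately annotated, but it presumably lies in the stretch between the promoter and queF.

The mutation replaces riboswitch nucleotides U6 through C15 with a UUCG tetraloop, which the record describes as a P2 deletion. It therefore removes a helix needed for the pseudoknot fold present in the wild-type RNA. The plasmid was made by site-directed mutagenesis of a parental plasmid carrying the wild-type pseudoknot sequence. It is used to produce a pseudoknot-deficient control transcript, and the associated work examined how ribosomal protein S1 unfolds higher-order RNA structure.
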