Features (pLannotate 1.2.2; 13 found; start..end, strand, type, name):
      1..19      +  promoter       T7 promoter: promoter for bacteriophage T7 RNA polymerase
    554..955     +  CDS            queF: QUEF_CALS4 - Protein inferred from homology: Swiss-Prot protein existence level 3. Catalyzes the NADPH-dependent reduction of 7-cyano-7- deazaguanine (preQ0) to 7-aminomethyl-7-deazaguanine (preQ1). From Caldanaerobacter subterraneus subsp. tengcongensis (strain DSM 15242 / JCM 11007 / NBRC 100824 / MB4) (Thermoanaerobacter tengcongensis).
   1091..1107    -  protein_bind   lac operator: The lac repressor binds to the lac operator to inhibit transcription in E. coli. This inhibition can be relieved by adding lactose or isopropyl-β-D-thiogalactopyranoside (IPTG). lac repressor encoded by lacI
   1115..1145    -  promoter       lac promoter: promoter for the E. coli lac operon
   1160..1181    -  protein_bind   CAP binding site: CAP binding activates transcription in the presence of cAMP. E. coli catabolite activator protein
   1194..1286    -  CDS            lacI (fragment): lac repressor; lacI; The lac repressor binds to the lac operator to inhibit transcription in E. coli. This inhibition can be relieved by adding lactose or isopropyl-β-D-thiogalactopyranoside (IPTG).
   1469..2057    -  rep_origin     ori: high-copy-number ColE1/pMB1/pBR322/pUC origin of replication
   2228..3088    -  CDS            AmpR: β-lactamase; bla; confers resistance to ampicillin, carbenicillin, and related antibiotics
   3089..3193    -  promoter       AmpR promoter: bla
   3288..3323    +  CDS            rop (fragment): Rop protein, which maintains plasmids at low copy number; rop
   3425..3524    +  misc_feature   bom (fragment): basis of mobility region from pBR322
   3530..3687    -  CDS            lacZα (fragment): LacZα fragment of β-galactosidase; lacZ fragment
   3684..1       +  misc_feature   MCS (fragment) (across the origin): pUC18/19 multiple cloning site
>Addgene plasmid #133581 | pUC19_TTE1564_UUCG-loop | addgene full sequence | sequence record 269475 | Addgene NGS Result
TAATACGACTCACTATAGGGCAGTGAGCAACAAAATGCTCACCTGGGTTCGCCCAGTTAACAAAACAAGG
GAGGTAATTTTGTGCCCAAAAAAAGAATAAAAGATTTAGCTGAAATTGCTCTTGTTGCAGCAATTTATTT
CGCACTCACAATTATATTTTCGTCCATTTCGTTTTTACCCGTTCAATTTCGAATCGGGGAAATTACGAAA
TCCATTGTAGTATTCAATAAAAAATATGCTATTTCCATGATGATAGGAAATTTTTTTGCAAATTTGTTTA
GCCCATTTGCTGGTGCAATGGAATTAATTTTTATGCCTCTTTCGAACTTAATAGGCTGTACAATTGGATA
CTACATTGGAAGACTTACTCACAAAGCGATAGGAGCTATATTCATAGCCCTTTGGATTGCAGCATCAGTT
GCAATTACTTTAAAGGTTTCTGCAGGCATACCATTTATTCCGACTTTCTTAAGCGTGGGAGTAGCGGAAA
CTGTACTTTTGGTAACTGGATATTTTTTGCTTTTCACAATTGAAAAGAAAGGAGTTGTGAAATTTGACAG
ATAAATATAAAGAGAGAAGATTTGACATTTACGGTTACGAAAAAATTGACAAAGAAGTTCTAGAATCTAT
TGAATATGAGTATCCTGAAAAAAATACTATCGTGGAGTATATTACCGATGAATTTTCTTCTGTTTGCCCT
TGGACAGGATTACCTGACAATGCAAAACTTACTATAAGGTATATACCCCACAAAAAACTTGTAGAACTTA
AATCCTTAAAATATTACCTTACATCTTATAGGAATGTAGGTATATTGCAAGAACATGCAATAAACAGAAT
TTTAGATGATTTGGTGGAATTCCTGCAGCCAAAATTTATGGAAATAATAGGCGAATTTCAGGAAAGAGGA
GGAATAGCTACAAGAATTATAGCAAGGTATGAAAAAGAGGAGTATTAAACTTAAAAGGCTGCCTAAAATT
TTGTAGGCAGCTTTTTTATTCATTTTAGTTTTTCTTCAAAATGAGTTTACAGAGAACGATGAGGAAGCAA
GCTTGGCGTAATCATGGTCATAGCTGTTTCCTGTGTGAAATTGTTATCCGCTCACAATTCCACACAACAT
ACGAGCCGGAAGCATAAAGTGTAAAGCCTGGGGTGCCTAATGAGTGAGCTAACTCACATTAATTGCGTTG
CGCTCACTGCCCGCTTTCCAGTCGGGAAACCTGTCGTGCCAGCTGCATTAATGAATCGGCCAACGCGCGG
GGAGAGGCGGTTTGCGTATTGGGCGCTCTTCCGCTTCCTCGCTCACTGACTCGCTGCGCTCGGTCGTTCG
GCTGCGGCGAGCGGTATCAGCTCACTCAAAGGCGGTAATACGGTTATCCACAGAATCAGGGGATAACGCA
GGAAAGAACATGTGAGCAAAAGGCCAGCAAAAGGCCAGGAACCGTAAAAAGGCCGCGTTGCTGGCGTTTT
TCCATAGGCTCCGCCCCCCTGACGAGCATCACAAAAATCGACGCTCAAGTCAGAGGTGGCGAAACCCGAC
AGGACTATAAAGATACCAGGCGTTTCCCCCTGGAAGCTCCCTCGTGCGCTCTCCTGTTCCGACCCTGCCG
CTTACCGGATACCTGTCCGCCTTTCTCCCTTCGGGAAGCGTGGCGCTTTCTCATAGCTCACGCTGTAGGT
ATCTCAGTTCGGTGTAGGTCGTTCGCTCCAAGCTGGGCTGTGTGCACGAACCCCCCGTTCAGCCCGACCG
CTGCGCCTTATCCGGTAACTATCGTCTTGAGTCCAACCCGGTAAGACACGACTTATCGCCACTGGCAGCA
GCCACTGGTAACAGGATTAGCAGAGCGAGGTATGTAGGCGGTGCTACAGAGTTCTTGAAGTGGTGGCCTA
ACTACGGCTACACTAGAAGAACAGTATTTGGTATCTGCGCTCTGCTGAAGCCAGTTACCTTCGGAAAAAG
AGTTGGTAGCTCTTGATCCGGCAAACAAACCACCGCTGGTAGCGGTGGTTTTTTTGTTTGCAAGCAGCAG
ATTACGCGCAGAAAAAAAGGATCTCAAGAAGATCCTTTGATCTTTTCTACGGGGTCTGACGCTCAGTGGA
ACGAAAACTCACGTTAAGGGATTTTGGTCATGAGATTATCAAAAAGGATCTTCACCTAGATCCTTTTAAA
TTAAAAATGAAGTTTTAAATCAATCTAAAGTATATATGAGTAAACTTGGTCTGACAGTTACCAATGCTTA
ATCAGTGAGGCACCTATCTCAGCGATCTGTCTATTTCGTTCATCCATAGTTGCCTGACTCCCCGTCGTGT
AGATAACTACGATACGGGAGGGCTTACCATCTGGCCCCAGTGCTGCAATGATACCGCGAGACCCACGCTC
ACCGGCTCCAGATTTATCAGCAATAAACCAGCCAGCCGGAAGGGCCGAGCGCAGAAGTGGTCCTGCAACT
TTATCCGCCTCCATCCAGTCTATTAATTGTTGCCGGGAAGCTAGAGTAAGTAGTTCGCCAGTTAATAGTT
TGCGCAACGTTGTTGCCATTGCTACAGGCATCGTGGTGTCACGCTCGTCGTTTGGTATGGCTTCATTCAG
CTCCGGTTCCCAACGATCAAGGCGAGTTACATGATCCCCCATGTTGTGCAAAAAAGCGGTTAGCTCCTTC
GGTCCTCCGATCGTTGTCAGAAGTAAGTTGGCCGCAGTGTTATCACTCATGGTTATGGCAGCACTGCATA
ATTCTCTTACTGTCATGCCATCCGTAAGATGCTTTTCTGTGACTGGTGAGTACTCAACCAAGTCATTCTG
AGAATAGTGTATGCGGCGACCGAGTTGCTCTTGCCCGGCGTCAATACGGGATAATACCGCGCCACATAGC
AGAACTTTAAAAGTGCTCATCATTGGAAAACGTTCTTCGGGGCGAAAACTCTCAAGGATCTTACCGCTGT
TGAGATCCAGTTCGATGTAACCCACTCGTGCACCCAACTGATCTTCAGCATCTTTTACTTTCACCAGCGT
TTCTGGGTGAGCAAAAACAGGAAGGCAAAATGCCGCAAAAAAGGGAATAAGGGCGACACGGAAATGTTGA
ATACTCATACTCTTCCTTTTTCAATATTATTGAAGCATTTATCAGGGTTATTGTCTCATGAGCGGATACA
TATTTGAATGTATTTAGAAAAATAAACAAATAGGGGTTCCGCGCACATTTCCCCGAAAAGTGCCACCTGA
CGTCTAAGAAACCATTATTATCATGACATTAACCTATAAAAATAGGCGTATCACGAGGCCCTTTCGTCTC
GCGCGTTTCGGTGATGACGGTGAAAACCTCTGACACATGCAGCTCCCGGAGACGGTCACAGCTTGTCTGT
AAGCGGATGCCGGGAGCAGACAAGCCCGTCAGGGCGCGTCAGCGGGTGTTGGCGGGTGTCGGGGCTGGCT
TAACTATGCGGCATCAGAGCAGATTGTACTGAGAGTGCACCATATGCGGTGTGAAATACCGCACAGATGC
GTAAGGAGAAAATACCGCATCAGGCGCCATTCGCCATTCAGGCTGCGCAACTGTTGGGAAGGGCGATCGG
TGCGGGCCTCTTCGCTATTACGCCAGCTGGCGAAAGGGGGATGTGCTGCAAGGCGATTAAGTTGGGTAAC
GCCAGGGTTTTCCCAGTCACGACGTTGTAAAACGACGGCCAGTGAATTCGAGCTCGGTACCCGGGGATCC
